Addgene plasmid #171728: E1_pENTR_L1-L4_NN_G1333-DddtoxA-C
Purpose: ptpTALECD vector assembly, Entry clone 1 with attL1 and L4
Depositing lab: Shin-ichi Arimura. Depositing organization: University of Tokyo, Graduate School of Agricultural and Life Sciences. Publication: Targeted base editing in the plastid genome of Arabidopsis thaliana. Nakazato I, Okuno M, Yamamoto H, Tamura Y, Itoh T, Shikanai T, Takanashi H, Tsutsumi N, Arimura SI. Nat Plants. 2021 Jul;7(7):906-913. doi: 10.1038/s41477-021-00954-6. Epub 2021 Jul 1. PubMed 34211131.
Backbone
  Vector backbone: PINII
  Vector type: Multisite Gateway entry vector
Growth in bacteria
  Bacterial resistance: Kanamycin, 50 μg/mL
  Growth temperature: 37°C
  Growth strain: DH5alpha
  Copy number: High Copy
Gene/Insert
  Gene/Insert name: C- and N-termini of TALEN, half of a cytidine deaminase domain of dddA of Burkholderia cenocepacia, uracil glycosylase inhibitor
  Species: Synthetic
  Cloning method: Ligation Independent Cloning
Terms and licenses: Academic/Nonprofit Terms; Industry Terms: Not Available to Industry
Depositor comments: Multisite Gateway entry vector to express one hand of pTALECD-UGI. Use th Platinum Gate TALEN Kit (Kit # 1000000047 ) for assembling of TALE repeats, in which use this plasmid in the last step.
How to cite: E1_pENTR_L1-L4_NN_G1333-DddtoxA-C was a gift from Shin-ichi Arimura (Addgene plasmid # 171728 ; http://n2t.net/addgene:171728 ; RRID:Addgene_171728)
