[The description below was written by a language model from this plasmid's Addgene catalogue record and pLannotate feature annotations shown in this document.]
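Description:
E1_pENTR_L1-L4_NN_G1333-DddtoxA-C is a 4.2 kb Multisite Gateway entry clone used as the first module when assembling ptpTALECD vectors, the plastid-targeted TALE-linked cytidine deaminases used for base editing of the Arabidopsis chloroplast genome. It is maintained in E. coli at high copy from a ColE1/pUC-type origin under kanamycin selection (KanR, aph(3')-Ia). rrnB T1 and T2 terminators sit upstream of the attL1 site, as is typical of pENTR-style backbones, to insulate the insert from read-through transcription. The catalogue lists the backbone as "PINII" without further explanation.

The payload lies between attL1 and attL4, which direct its position and orientation in a multi-fragment LR recombination into a destination vector. Following attL1 there is a short HA epitope fragment and a TALE N-terminal region (annotated by homology to AvrXa10). Next comes a small lacZα stuffer cassette with lac promoter/operator, T7 and T3 promoters and a pBluescript MCS remnant. This appears to mark the position where the custom TALE repeat array is inserted in the final step of Platinum Gate TALEN Kit assembly, probably allowing blue/white screening, although the record does not say so explicitly. Downstream are the TALE C-terminal region (AvrBs3-like), a fragment of the Burkholderia cenocepacia DddA double-stranded DNA cytidine deaminase domain, and the phage PBS2 uracil glycosylase inhibitor (UGI), which blocks excision of the resulting uracil. The name suggests the C-terminal half of DddA split at G1333 and an NN last repeat.

The clone encodes only one "hand" of the editor, so deaminase activity requires a partner carrying the complementary half. No plant promoter or plastid transit peptide is annotated here; these are presumably supplied by other modules in the assembly.
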