Features (pLannotate 1.2.2; 22 found; start..end, strand, type, name):
     58..189     +  CDS            avrBs3 (fragment): AVRB3_XANEU - Experimental evidence at protein level: Swiss-Prot protein existence level 1. Avirulence protein. Acts as a transcription factor in C.annuum plants. In susceptible plants lacking the Bs3 resistance gene induces expression of a number of genes, including genes homologous to a family of auxin-induced genes, alpha-expansin genes, pectate lyase, anthocyanidin glucoside rhamnosyl transferase and at least one transcription factor, UPA20. Their expression leads to plant hypertrophy in mesophyll cells, probably mainly mediated by UPA20 (PubMed:17962565). In resistant plants induces the h
    181..468     +  CDS            dddA (fragment): DDDA_BURC1 - Experimental evidence at protein level: Swiss-Prot protein existence level 1. Toxic component of a toxin-immunity protein module, which functions as a cellular contact-dependent growth inhibition (CDI) system. CDI modules allow bacteria to communicate with and inhibit the growth of closely related neighboring bacteria in a contact-dependent fashion. Bacteria that have this module inhibit or kill bacteria without it, giving them a growth advantage. Probably specifically inhibited by cognate immunity protein DddI (Probable). The C-terminal 163 residue fragment has double-stranded DN
    481..729     +  CDS            UGI: UNGI_BPPB2 - Experimental evidence at protein level: Swiss-Prot protein existence level 1. This protein binds specifically and reversibly to the host uracil-DNA glycosylase, preventing removal of uracil residues from PBS2 DNA by the host uracil-excision repair system. From Bacillus phage PBS2 (Bacteriophage PBS2).
    758..853     -  protein_bind   attL4: mutant version of attL; recombination site for the Gateway® LR reaction LR Clonase™
    879..897     -  promoter       T7 promoter: promoter for bacteriophage T7 RNA polymerase
   1031..1840    +  CDS            KanR: aminoglycoside phosphotransferase; aph(3')-Ia; confers resistance to kanamycin in bacteria or G418 (Geneticin®) in eukaryotes
   1987..2575    +  rep_origin     ori: high-copy-number ColE1/pMB1/pBR322/pUC origin of replication
   2758..2850    +  CDS            lacI (fragment): lac repressor; lacI; The lac repressor binds to the lac operator to inhibit transcription in E. coli. This inhibition can be relieved by adding lactose or isopropyl-β-D-thiogalactopyranoside (IPTG).
   2905..2932    -  terminator     rrnB T2 terminator: transcription terminator T2 from the E. coli rrnB gene
   3064..3107    +  terminator     rrnB T1 terminator: Escherichia coli rrnB; transcription terminator T1 from the E. coli rrnB gene
   3154..3190    -  CDS            lacZα (fragment): LacZα fragment of β-galactosidase; lacZ fragment
   3206..3305    +  protein_bind   attL1: mutant version of attL; recombination site for the Gateway® LR reaction LR Clonase™
   3308..3334    +  CDS            3xHA (fragment): three tandem HA epitope tags
   3344..3754    +  CDS            avrXa10 (fragment): AVX10_XANOO - Experimental evidence at protein level: Swiss-Prot protein existence level 1. Avirulence protein. Induces the hypersensitive response (HR)in rice plants carrying the resistance gene Xa10. Activity depends on the presence of the core repeat domains; replacement with repeat domains from other proteins (AvrBs3 of X.euvesicatoria (AC P14727) or AvrXa7 of this organism) does not elicit the HR. Probably acts as a transcription factor in its host plant (rice) to induce plant resistance or disease. From Xanthomonas oryzae pv. oryzae.
   3756..3774    -  rep_origin     f1 ori (fragment): f1 bacteriophage origin of replication; arrow indicates direction of (+) strand synthesis
   3779..3934    -  CDS            lacZα (fragment): LacZα fragment of β-galactosidase; lacZ fragment
   3942..3960    +  promoter       T7 promoter: promoter for bacteriophage T7 RNA polymerase
   3969..3992    -  misc_feature   MCS (fragment): pBluescript multiple cloning site
   4008..4026    -  promoter       T3 promoter: promoter for bacteriophage T3 RNA polymerase
   4071..4087    -  protein_bind   lac operator: The lac repressor binds to the lac operator to inhibit transcription in E. coli. This inhibition can be relieved by adding lactose or isopropyl-β-D-thiogalactopyranoside (IPTG). lac repressor encoded by lacI
   4095..4125    -  promoter       lac promoter: promoter for the E. coli lac operon
   4140..4161    -  protein_bind   CAP binding site: CAP binding activates transcription in the presence of cAMP. E. coli catabolite activator protein
>Addgene plasmid #171728 | E1_pENTR_L1-L4_NN_G1333-DddtoxA-C | addgene full sequence | sequence record 338633 | Addgene NGS Result
ACCCCTGAGCAGGTAGTGGCTATTGCATCCAACAACGGGGGCAGACCCGCACTGGAGTCAATTGTTGCCC
AGTTATCTCGCCCTGATCCGGCGTTGGCCGCGTTGACCAACGACCACCTCGTCGCCTTGGCCTGCCTCGG
CGGGCGTCCTGCGCTGGATGCAGTGAAAAAGGGATTGGGGGGTAGTCCAACTCCGTATCCGAATTACGCC
AATGCAGGACATGTTGAAGGTCAATCTGCATTGTTCATGAGGGATAACGGCATTTCTGAAGGGTTGGTGT
TCCACAACAACCCTGAAGGAACATGTGGATTTTGCGTCAACATGACAGAAACCCTTCTCCCAGAAAACGC
TAAGATGACAGTAGTTCCACCTGAAGGTGCTATTCCTGTCAAAAGAGGTGCTACTGGTGAAACCAAGGTG
TTTACTGGGAATTCCAATTCACCCAAAAGCCCAACGAAAGGTGGGTGTAGTGGAGGATCTACAAATCTCT
CTGACATCATTGAGAAAGAGACTGGAAAGCAACTAGTCATTCAGGAGTCAATCCTGATGTTACCAGAGGA
GGTTGAGGAAGTGATAGGCAATAAGCCCGAAAGCGATATACTTGTTCATACTGCCTATGACGAATCGACG
GATGAGAACGTAATGCTTCTAACCTCAGATGCTCCTGAGTACAAACCTTGGGCGTTAGTTATCCAGGATT
CCAATGGAGAGAACAAGATCAAGATGTTGTGATAACTCGAGCGATCCTCTAGACACCCAACTTTTCTATA
CAAAGTTGGCATTATAAGAAAGCATTGCTTATCAATTTGTTGCAACGAACAGGTCACTATCAGTCAAAAT
AAAATCATTATTTGCCATCCAGCTGCAGGGCGGCCGCCCCTATAGTGAGTCGTATTACATGGTCATAGCT
GTTTCCTGGCAGCTCTGGCCCGTGTCTCAAAATCTCTGATGTTACATTGCACAAGATAAAAATATATCAT
CATGAACAATAAAACTGTCTGCTTACATAAACAGTAATACAAGGGGTGTTATGAGCCATATTCAACGGGA
AACGTCGAGGCCGCGATTAAATTCCAACATGGATGCTGATTTATATGGGTATAAATGGGCTCGCGATAAT
GTCGGGCAATCAGGTGCGACAATCTATCGCTTGTATGGGAAGCCCGATGCGCCAGAGTTGTTTCTGAAAC
ATGGCAAAGGTAGCGTTGCCAATGATGTTACAGATGAGATGGTCAGACTAAACTGGCTGACGGAATTTAT
GCCTCTTCCGACCATCAAGCATTTTATCCGTACTCCTGATGATGCATGGTTACTCACCACTGCGATCCCC
GGAAAAACAGCATTCCAGGTATTAGAAGAATATCCTGATTCAGGTGAAAATATTGTTGATGCGCTGGCAG
TGTTCCTGCGCCGGTTGCATTCGATTCCTGTTTGTAATTGTCCTTTTAACAGCGATCGCGTATTTCGCCT
TGCTCAGGCGCAATCACGAATGAATAACGGTTTGGTTGATGCGAGTGATTTTGATGACGAGCGTAATGGC
TGGCCTGTTGAACAAGTCTGGAAAGAAATGCATAAACTTTTGCCATTCTCACCGGATTCAGTCGTCACTC
ATGGTGATTTCTCACTTGATAACCTTATTTTTGACGAGGGGAAATTAATAGGTTGTATTGATGTTGGACG
AGTCGGAATCGCAGACCGATACCAGGATCTTGCCATCCTATGGAACTGCCTCGGTGAGTTTTCTCCTTCA
TTACAGAAACGGCTTTTTCAAAAATATGGTATTGATAATCCTGATATGAATAAATTGCAGTTTCATTTGA
TGCTCGATGAGTTTTTCTAATCAGAATTGGTTAATTGGTTGTAACACTGGCAGAGCATTACGCTGACTTG
ACGGGACGGCGCAAGCTCATGACCAAAATCCCTTAACGTGAGTTACGCGTCGTTCCACTGAGCGTCAGAC
CCCGTAGAAAAGATCAAAGGATCTTCTTGAGATCCTTTTTTTCTGCGCGTAATCTGCTGCTTGCAAACAA
AAAAACCACCGCTACCAGCGGTGGTTTGTTTGCCGGATCAAGAGCTACCAACTCTTTTTCCGAAGGTAAC
TGGCTTCAGCAGAGCGCAGATACCAAATACTGTTCTTCTAGTGTAGCCGTAGTTAGGCCACCACTTCAAG
AACTCTGTAGCACCGCCTACATACCTCGCTCTGCTAATCCTGTTACCAGTGGCTGCTGCCAGTGGCGATA
AGTCGTGTCTTACCGGGTTGGACTCAAGACGATAGTTACCGGATAAGGCGCAGCGGTCGGGCTGAACGGG
GGGTTCGTGCACACAGCCCAGCTTGGAGCGAACGACCTACACCGAACTGAGATACCTACAGCGTGAGCTA
TGAGAAAGCGCCACGCTTCCCGAAGGGAGAAAGGCGGACAGGTATCCGGTAAGCGGCATGGTCGGAACAG
GAGAGCGCACGAGGGAGCTTCCAGGGGGAAACGCCTGGTATCTTTATAGTCCTGTCGGGTTTCGCCACCT
CTGACTTGAGCGTCGATTTTTGTGATGCTCGTCAGGGGGGCGGAGCCTATGGAAAAACGCCAGCAACGCG
GCCTTTTTACGGTTCCTGGCCTTTTGCTGGCCTTTTGCTCACATGTTCTTTCCTGCGTTATCCCCTGATT
CTGTGGATAACCGTATTACCGCCTTTGAGTGAGCTGATACCGCTCGCCGCAGCCGAACGACCGAGCGCAG
CGAGTCAGTGAGCGAGGAAGCGGAAGAGCGCCCAATACGCAAACCGCCTCTCCCCGCGCGTTGGCCGATT
CATTAATGCAGCTGGCACGACAGGTTTCCCGACTGGAAAGCGGGCAGTGAGCGCAACGCAATTAATACGC
GTACCGCTAGCCAGGAAGAGTTTGTAGAAACGCAAAAAGGCCATCCGTCAGGATGGCCTTCTGCTTAGTT
TGATGCCTGGCAGTTTATGGCGGGCGTCCTGCCCGCCACCCTCCGGGCCGTTGCTTCACAACGTTCAAAT
CCGCTCCCGGCGGATTTGTCCTACTCAGGAGAGCGTTCACCGACAAACAACAGATAAAACGAAAGGCCCA
GTCTTCCGACTGAGCCTTTCGTTTTATTTGATGCCTGGCAGTTCCCTACTCTCGCGTTAACGCTAGCATG
GATGTTTTCCCAGTCACGACGTTGTAAAACGACGGCCAGTCTTAAGCTCGGGCCCCAAATAATGATTTTA
TTTTGACTGATAGTGACCTGTTCGTTGCAACAAATTGATGAGCAATGCTTTTTTATAATGCCAACTTTGT
ACAAAAAAGCAGGCTTTTACCCATACGATGTTCCAGATTACGCTGATATCGCCGATCTACGCACGCTCGG
CTACAGCCAGCAGCAACAGGAGAAGATCAAACCGAAGGTTCGTTCGACAGTGGCGCAGCACCACGAGGCA
CTGGTCGGCCACGGGTTTACACACGCGCACATCGTTGCGTTAAGCCAACACCCGGCAGCGTTAGGGACCG
TCGCTGTCAAGTATCAGGACATGATCGCAGCGTTGCCAGAGGCGACACACGAAGCGATCGTTGGCGTCGG
CAAACAGTGGTCCGGCGCACGCGCTCTGGAGGCCTTGCTCACGGTGGCGGGAGAGTTGAGAGGTCCACCG
TTACAGTTGGACACAGGCCAACTTCTCAAGATTGCAAAACGTGGCGGCGTGACCGCAGTGGAGGCAGTGC
ATGCATGGCGCAATGCACTGACGGGTGCCCCGCTCAAGGAGACGGGCGCCGCTACAGGGCGCGTCCCATT
CGCCATTCAGGCTGCGCAACTGTTGGGAAGGGCGATCGGTGCGGGCCTCTTCGCTATTACGCCAGCTGGC
GAAAGGGGGATGTGCTGCAAGGCGATTAAGTTGGGTAACGCCAGGGTTTTCCCAGTCACGACGTTGTAAA
ACGACGGCCAGTGAGCGCGCGTAATACGACTCACTATAGGGCGAATTGGGTACCGGGCCCCCCCTCGAGG
TCCTCCAGCTTTTGTTCCCTTTAGTGAGGGTTAATTGCGCGCTTGGCGTAATCATGGTCATAGCTGTTTC
CTGTGTGAAATTGTTATCCGCTCACAATTCCACACAACATACGAGCCGGAAGCATAAAGTGTAAAGCCTG
GGGTGCCTAATGAGTGAGCTAACTCACATTAATTGCGTTGCGCTCACTGCCCGCTTTCCACCGGTCGTCT
CC
